>Addgene plasmid #27541 | pBS ZfHoxc6a | addgene partial sequence | sequence record 33929 | 27541 with T7
TCCGGCCGCCTGGCGGCCGCGGGAATTCGATTAAGAGAGGGGAAATAAGATAGGAGAGGTATGAATTCGT
ATTTCGCGAACCCGTCGCTCTCGTGCCATTTATCTGGTGGGCAAGAGGTTTTGCCCAACATGCCACTGAA
CTCGACCACATATGATTCAGTCAGACATTTTTCGTCTTATGGCACTACAGTGACCCAAAACCGGATTTAC
GCGTCCCCTTTCTATTCACCTCAAGATAACGTTGTGTTTGGATCAAGTCGAGGACCGTACGAGTATGGAT
CTAACGTGTTTCTTCAAGATAAGGACGTGCTTCCCAGTTGCAGGCAAACTAGTATGGGACTTAATGCGCA
GAGCCACGTTGCCCAGGAGTACAACCTGGAACAAGCTCGTGCAGGAACACAGGACCAGAAAGCGAACAAC
ATTCAGATCTACCCGTGGATGCAGCGCATGAACTCGCACAGCGGAGTTGGGTACGGGTCAGACAGAAGAA
GAGGTCGCCAGATTTACTCCAGATACCAAACCTTGGAACTGGAAAAAGAATTTCACTTCAATCGCTATTT
AACCAGACGCAGACGCATCGAGATCGCCAATGCTCTCTGTCTAACCGAGCGTCAAATTAAAATCTGGTTC
CAGAATCGGCGCATGAAATGGAAGAAAGAGACCAATCTAACTTCCACTGTACCGGGGACCGAATCTGCTG
GTACTCCTCAAGAGACCGAGAAGGAGACCGAGGAGGAACCC
