[The description below was written by a language model from this plasmid's Addgene catalogue record.]
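Description:
pBS ZfHoxc6a is a bacterial cloning plasmid built on the pBluescript backbone (about 3 kb) that carries an insert of roughly 1 kb from the zebrafish (Danio rerio) hoxc6a gene, a member of the Hox family of homeodomain transcription factors involved in anterior-posterior patterning. The plasmid is maintained in E. coli at high copy number and is selected with ampicillin. The record does not state how the insert was cloned. It also does not say which restriction sites flank the insert, or whether the fragment is a full-length cDNA, a partial cDNA or a genomic piece.

No eukaryotic promoter, tag or reporter is listed, and the vector type is given simply as a cloning vector, so this is a storage and template plasmid rather than an expression construct. The listed sequencing primers are T7 on the 5′ side and T3 on the 3′ side, consistent with the pBluescript polylinker, which is flanked by opposing T7 and T3 phage RNA polymerase promoters. These primers suggest the sense strand reads from the T7 side, although the record does not explicitly confirm the orientation. In pBluescript-type vectors this arrangement generally allows in vitro transcription of either strand of a cloned fragment. Plasmids of this kind are therefore often used to make antisense riboprobes for in situ hybridization, and also as a source of the insert for subcloning. The record does not name a specific intended application, so these uses are inferred from the vector design and are not documented for this construct.

No feature table was supplied, so details such as the exact pBluescript variant and the presence of an f1 origin or lacZα fragment cannot be confirmed.
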