Addgene plasmid #27541: pBS ZfHoxc6a
Depositing lab: Victoria Prince. Depositing organization: University of Chicago.
Backbone
  Vector backbone: pBluescript
  Backbone size w/o insert (bp): 3000
  Vector type: Cloning vector
Growth in bacteria
  Bacterial resistance: Ampicillin, 100 μg/mL
  Growth temperature: 37°C
  Growth strain: DH5alpha
  Copy number: High Copy
Gene/Insert
  Gene/Insert name: Hoxc6a
  Species: D. rerio (zebrafish)
  Insert size (bp): 1000
  Entrez Gene: hoxc6a (a.k.a. HOX-C6, ZF-61, hoxc-6, hoxc6, zgc:101882)
  Cloning method: Unknown
  Sequencing primers: 5′ T7; 3′ T3
Terms and licenses: Academic/Nonprofit Terms; Industry Terms: Not Available to Industry
How to cite: pBS ZfHoxc6a was a gift from Victoria Prince (Addgene plasmid # 27541 ; http://n2t.net/addgene:27541 ; RRID:Addgene_27541)
